Addgene plasmid #199235: pET32a-hNRG1a
Purpose: Bacterial production of soluble, active target proteins; Nterm thrombin and enterokinase cleavage sites.
Depositing lab: Nilson Zanchin. Depositing organization: Fundacao Oswaldo Cruz (Fiocruz). Publication: Functional EGF domain of the human neuregulin 1alpha produced in Escherichia coli with accurate disulfide bonds. Ferreira AS, Lopacinski A, Batista M, Hiraiwa PM, Bueno NF, Guimaraes BG, Zanchin NIT. Mol Biol Rep. 2022 Dec;49(12):11715-11727. doi: 10.1007/s11033-022-07956-3. Epub 2022 Oct 5. PubMed 36198848.
Backbone
  Vector backbone: pET32a(+)
  Backbone manufacturer: EMD Biosciences
  Backbone size w/o insert (bp): 5851
  Vector type: Bacterial Expression
Growth in bacteria
  Bacterial resistance: Ampicillin, 100 μg/mL
  Growth temperature: 37°C
  Growth strain: DH5alpha
  Copy number: Low Copy
Gene/Insert
  Gene/Insert name: Neuregulin (alt names: ARIA; NRG1)
  Species: H. sapiens (human)
  Insert size (bp): 207
  Entrez Gene: NRG1 (a.k.a. ARIA, GGF, GGF2, HGL, HRG, HRG1, HRGA, MST131, MSTP131, NDF, NRG1-IT2, SMDF)
  Promoter: T7
  Tag / fusion protein: TrxA-6xHis-S-tag (N terminal on insert)
  Cloning method: Restriction Enzyme; 5′ cloning site Unknown (unknown if destroyed); 3′ cloning site Unknown (unknown if destroyed)
  Sequencing primers: 5′ T7 promoter; 3′ T7 terminator
Terms and licenses: Academic/Nonprofit Terms; Industry Terms: Not Available to Industry
How to cite: pET32a-hNRG1a was a gift from Nilson Zanchin (Addgene plasmid # 199235 ; http://n2t.net/addgene:199235 ; RRID:Addgene_199235)
