[The description below was written by a language model from this plasmid's Addgene catalogue record and pLannotate feature annotations shown in this document.]
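Description:
pET32a-hNRG1a is a bacterial expression plasmid built on the pET32a(+) backbone for producing a short fragment of human neuregulin 1 (NRG1, also called ARIA or heregulin) in Escherichia coli. It is maintained through a ColE1/pBR322-type origin together with the rop gene and bom region, which keep it at low copy number, and it is selected with ampicillin via the β-lactamase gene. An f1 origin is also present, along with residual tetracycline-resistance fragments that are remnants of the pBR322-derived backbone rather than functional markers.

Expression is driven by a T7 promoter followed by a lac operator and the T7 gene 10 ribosome binding site, with a plasmid-borne lacI gene supplying repressor, so transcription requires a host providing T7 RNA polymerase and is induced with IPTG or lactose; a T7 terminator closes the unit. The roughly 200 bp NRG1 insert, which the associated publication title indicates corresponds to the EGF domain of the 1alpha isoform, is fused at its N terminus to E. coli thioredoxin (TrxA), a 6xHis tag and an S-tag. Thioredoxin is used to promote solubility of the fusion partner, while the His and S tags allow affinity purification and detection. According to the record, thrombin and enterokinase cleavage sites lie upstream of the insert, allowing the fusion partner to be removed, although these sites and the internal His tag are not individually annotated in the feature table. The table does detect a His-tag sequence downstream of the insert, typical of the vector's optional C-terminal tag; whether it is translated is not stated. The cloning sites are unrecorded. The construct is intended for producing soluble, active neuregulin domain in bacteria.
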