Features (pLannotate 1.2.2; 21 found; start..end, strand, type, name):
     12..440     +  rep_origin     f1 ori (sequence partly withheld): f1 bacteriophage origin of replication; arrow indicates direction of (+) strand synthesis
    493..597     +  promoter       AmpR promoter: bla
    598..1458    +  CDS            AmpR: β-lactamase; bla; confers resistance to ampicillin, carbenicillin, and related antibiotics
   1629..2217    +  rep_origin     ori: high-copy-number ColE1/pMB1/pBR322/pUC origin of replication
   2403..2542    -  misc_feature   bom: basis of mobility region from pBR322
   2644..2835    -  CDS            rop: Rop protein, which maintains plasmids at low copy number; rop
   2852..3232    +  CDS            YPB1_ECOLX: Protein predicted: Swiss-Prot protein existence level 4. From Escherichia coli.
   3304..3595    -  CDS            TcR (fragment): tetracycline efflux protein; tet; confers resistance to tetracycline
   3610..3631    -  protein_bind   CAP binding site: CAP binding activates transcription in the presence of cAMP. E. coli catabolite activator protein
   3644..4726    -  CDS            lacI: lac repressor; lacI; The lac repressor binds to the lac operator to inhibit transcription in E. coli. This inhibition can be relieved by adding lactose or isopropyl-β-D-thiogalactopyranoside (IPTG).
   4727..4804    -  promoter       lacI promoter: lacI
   4812..5091    -  CDS            TcR (fragment): tetracycline efflux protein; tet; confers resistance to tetracycline
   5117..5135    +  promoter       T7 promoter: promoter for bacteriophage T7 RNA polymerase
   5136..5160    +  protein_bind   lac operator: The lac repressor binds to the lac operator to inhibit transcription in E. coli. This inhibition can be relieved by adding lactose or isopropyl-β-D-thiogalactopyranoside (IPTG). lac repressor encoded by lacI
   5175..5197    +  RBS            RBS: efficient ribosome binding site from bacteriophage T7 gene 10 (Olins and Rangwala, 1989)
   5205..5531    +  CDS            TrxA: E. coli thioredoxin; trxA
   5604..5648    +  CDS            S-Tag: affinity and epitope tag derived from pancreatic ribonuclease A
   5685..5885    +  CDS            NRG1 (fragment): NRG1_HUMAN - Also known as GGF, HGL, HRGA, NDF, SMDF. Experimental evidence at protein level: Swiss-Prot protein existence level 1. Direct ligand for ERBB3 and ERBB4 tyrosine kinase receptors. Concomitantly recruits ERBB1 and ERBB2 coreceptors, resulting in ligand-stimulated tyrosine phosphorylation and activation of the ERBB receptors. The multiple isoforms perform diverse functions such as inducing growth and differentiation of epithelial, glial, neuronal, and skeletal muscle cells; inducing expression of acetylcholine receptor in synaptic vesicles during the formation of the neuromuscular j
   5898..5915    +  CDS            9xHis (fragment): 9xHis affinity tag
   5925..5974    +  CDS            SET1 (fragment): solubility-enhancement tag derived from T7 phage gene 10B
   5982..6029    +  terminator     T7 terminator: transcription terminator for bacteriophage T7 RNA polymerase
>Addgene plasmid #199235 | pET32a-hNRG1a | addgene full sequence | sequence record 392693 | Addgene NGS Result
TGGCGAATGGG
[124 nt withheld, positions 12-135]
C
[91 nt withheld, positions 137-227]
A
[49 nt withheld, positions 229-277]
CCTTTGACGTTGGAGTCCACGTTCTTT
[37 nt withheld, positions 305-341]
ACCCTATCTCGGTCTATTCTTTTGATTTATAAGGGATTTTGCCGATTTCGGCCTATTGGTTAAAAAATGA
GCTGATTTAACAAAAATTTAACGCGAATTTTAACAAAATATTAACGCTTACAATTTAGGTGGCACTTTTC
GGGGAAATGTGCGCGGAACCCCTATTTGTTTATTTTTCTAAATACATTCAAATATGTATCCGCTCATGAG
ACAATAACCCTGATAAATGCTTCAATAATATTGAAAAAGGAAGAGTATGAGTATTCAACATTTCCGTGTC
GCCCTTATTCCCTTTTTTGCGGCATTTTGCCTTCCTGTTTTTGCTCACCCAGAAACGCTGGTGAAAGTAA
AAGATGCTGAAGATCAGTTGGGTGCACGAGTGGGTTACATCGAACTGGATCTCAACAGCGGTAAGATCCT
TGAGAGTTTTCGCCCCGAAGAACGTTTTCCAATGATGAGCACTTTTAAAGTTCTGCTATGTGGCGCGGTA
TTATCCCGTATTGACGCCGGGCAAGAGCAACTCGGTCGCCGCATACACTATTCTCAGAATGACTTGGTTG
AGTACTCACCAGTCACAGAAAAGCATCTTACGGATGGCATGACAGTAAGAGAATTATGCAGTGCTGCCAT
AACCATGAGTGATAACACTGCGGCCAACTTACTTCTGACAACGATCGGAGGACCGAAGGAGCTAACCGCT
TTTTTGCACAACATGGGGGATCATGTAACTCGCCTTGATCGTTGGGAACCGGAGCTGAATGAAGCCATAC
CAAACGACGAGCGTGACACCACGATGCCTGCAGCAATGGCAACAACGTTGCGCAAACTATTAACTGGCGA
ACTACTTACTCTAGCTTCCCGGCAACAATTAATAGACTGGATGGAGGCGGATAAAGTTGCAGGACCACTT
CTGCGCTCGGCCCTTCCGGCTGGCTGGTTTATTGCTGATAAATCTGGAGCCGGTGAGCGTGGGTCTCGCG
GTATCATTGCAGCACTGGGGCCAGATGGTAAGCCCTCCCGTATCGTAGTTATCTACACGACGGGGAGTCA
GGCAACTATGGATGAACGAAATAGACAGATCGCTGAGATAGGTGCCTCACTGATTAAGCATTGGTAACTG
TCAGACCAAGTTTACTCATATATACTTTAGATTGATTTAAAACTTCATTTTTAATTTAAAAGGATCTAGG
TGAAGATCCTTTTTGATAATCTCATGACCAAAATCCCTTAACGTGAGTTTTCGTTCCACTGAGCGTCAGA
CCCCGTAGAAAAGATCAAAGGATCTTCTTGAGATCCTTTTTTTCTGCGCGTAATCTGCTGCTTGCAAACA
AAAAAACCACCGCTACCAGCGGTGGTTTGTTTGCCGGATCAAGAGCTACCAACTCTTTTTCCGAAGGTAA
CTGGCTTCAGCAGAGCGCAGATACCAAATACTGTCCTTCTAGTGTAGCCGTAGTTAGGCCACCACTTCAA
GAACTCTGTAGCACCGCCTACATACCTCGCTCTGCTAATCCTGTTACCAGTGGCTGCTGCCAGTGGCGAT
AAGTCGTGTCTTACCGGGTTGGACTCAAGACGATAGTTACCGGATAAGGCGCAGCGGTCGGGCTGAACGG
GGGGTTCGTGCACACAGCCCAGCTTGGAGCGAACGACCTACACCGAACTGAGATACCTACAGCGTGAGCT
ATGAGAAAGCGCCACGCTTCCCGAAGGGAGAAAGGCGGACAGGTATCCGGTAAGCGGCAGGGTCGGAACA
GGAGAGCGCACGAGGGAGCTTCCAGGGGGAAACGCCTGGTATCTTTATAGTCCTGTCGGGTTTCGCCACC
TCTGACTTGAGCGTCGATTTTTGTGATGCTCGTCAGGGGGGCGGAGCCTATGGAAAAACGCCAGCAACGC
GGCCTTTTTACGGTTCCTGGCCTTTTGCTGGCCTTTTGCTCACATGTTCTTTCCTGCGTTATCCCCTGAT
TCTGTGGATAACCGTATTACCGCCTTTGAGTGAGCTGATACCGCTCGCCGCAGCCGAACGACCGAGCGCA
GCGAGTCAGTGAGCGAGGAAGCGGAAGAGCGCCTGATGCGGTATTTTCTCCTTACGCATCTGTGCGGTAT
TTCACACCGCAATGGTGCACTCTCAGTACAATCTGCTCTGATGCCGCATAGTTAAGCCAGTATACACTCC
GCTATCGCTACGTGACTGGGTCATGGCTGCGCCCCGACACCCGCCAACACCCGCTGACGCGCCCTGACGG
GCTTGTCTGCTCCCGGCATCCGCTTACAGACAAGCTGTGACCGTCTCCGGGAGCTGCATGTGTCAGAGGT
TTTCACCGTCATCACCGAAACGCGCGAGGCAGCTGCGGTAAAGCTCATCAGCGTGGTCGTGAAGCGATTC
ACAGATGTCTGCCTGTTCATCCGCGTCCAGCTCGTTGAGTTTCTCCAGAAGCGTTAATGTCTGGCTTCTG
ATAAAGCGGGCCATGTTAAGGGCGGTTTTTTCCTGTTTGGTCACTGATGCCTCCGTGTAAGGGGGATTTC
TGTTCATGGGGGTAATGATACCGATGAAACGAGAGAGGATGCTCACGATACGGGTTACTGATGATGAACA
TGCCCGGTTACTGGAACGTTGTGAGGGTAAACAACTGGCGGTATGGATGCGGCGGGACCAGAGAAAAATC
ACTCAGGGTCAATGCCAGCGCTTCGTTAATACAGATGTAGGTGTTCCACAGGGTAGCCAGCAGCATCCTG
CGATGCAGATCCGGAACATAATGGTGCAGGGCGCTGACTTCCGCGTTTCCAGACTTTACGAAACACGGAA
ACCGAAGACCATTCATGTTGTTGCTCAGGTCGCAGACGTTTTGCAGCAGCAGTCGCTTCACGTTCGCTCG
CGTATCGGTGATTCATTCTGCTAACCAGTAAGGCAACCCCGCCAGCCTAGCCGGGTCCTCAACGACAGGA
GCACGATCATGCGCACCCGTGGGGCCGCCATGCCGGCGATAATGGCCTGCTTCTCGCCGAAACGTTTGGT
GGCGGGACCAGTGACGAAGGCTTGAGCGAGGGCGTGCAAGATTCCGAATACCGCAAGCGACAGGCCGATC
ATCGTCGCGCTCCAGCGAAAGCGGTCCTCGCCGAAAATGACCCAGAGCGCTGCCGGCACCTGTCCTACGA
GTTGCATGATAAAGAAGACAGTCATAAGTGCGGCGACGATAGTCATGCCCCGCGCCCACCGGAAGGAGCT
GACTGGGTTGAAGGCTCTCAAGGGCATCGGTCGAGATCCCGGTGCCTAATGAGTGAGCTAACTTACATTA
ATTGCGTTGCGCTCACTGCCCGCTTTCCAGTCGGGAAACCTGTCGTGCCAGCTGCATTAATGAATCGGCC
AACGCGCGGGGAGAGGCGGTTTGCGTATTGGGCGCCAGGGTGGTTTTTCTTTTCACCAGTGAGACGGGCA
ACAGCTGATTGCCCTTCACCGCCTGGCCCTGAGAGAGTTGCAGCAAGCGGTCCACGCTGGTTTGCCCCAG
CAGGCGAAAATCCTGTTTGATGGTGGTTAACGGCGGGATATAACATGAGCTGTCTTCGGTATCGTCGTAT
CCCACTACCGAGATGTCCGCACCAACGCGCAGCCCGGACTCGGTAATGGCGCGCATTGCGCCCAGCGCCA
TCTGATCGTTGGCAACCAGCATCGCAGTGGGAACGATGCCCTCATTCAGCATTTGCATGGTTTGTTGAAA
ACCGGACATGGCACTCCAGTCGCCTTCCCGTTCCGCTATCGGCTGAATTTGATTGCGAGTGAGATATTTA
TGCCAGCCAGCCAGACGCAGACGCGCCGAGACAGAACTTAATGGGCCCGCTAACAGCGCGATTTGCTGGT
GACCCAATGCGACCAGATGCTCCACGCCCAGTCGCGTACCGTCTTCATGGGAGAAAATAATACTGTTGAT
GGGTGTCTGGTCAGAGACATCAAGAAATAACGCCGGAACATTAGTGCAGGCAGCTTCCACAGCAATGGCA
TCCTGGTCATCCAGCGGATAGTTAATGATCAGCCCACTGACGCGTTGCGCGAGAAGATTGTGCACCGCCG
CTTTACAGGCTTCGACGCCGCTTCGTTCTACCATCGACACCACCACGCTGGCACCCAGTTGATCGGCGCG
AGATTTAATCGCCGCGACAATTTGCGACGGCGCGTGCAGGGCCAGACTGGAGGTGGCAACGCCAATCAGC
AACGACTGTTTGCCCGCCAGTTGTTGTGCCACGCGGTTGGGAATGTAATTCAGCTCCGCCATCGCCGCTT
CCACTTTTTCCCGCGTTTTCGCAGAAACGTGGCTGGCCTGGTTCACCACGCGGGAAACGGTCTGATAAGA
GACACCGGCATACTCTGCGACATCGTATAACGTTACTGGTTTCACATTCACCACCCTGAATTGACTCTCT
TCCGGGCGCTATCATGCCATACCGCGAAAGGTTTTGCGCCATTCGATGGTGTCCGGGATCTCGACGCTCT
CCCTTATGCGACTCCTGCATTAGGAAGCAGCCCAGTAGTAGGTTGAGGCCGTTGAGCACCGCCGCCGCAA
GGAATGGTGCATGCAAGGAGATGGCGCCCAACAGTCCCCCGGCCACGGGGCCTGCCACCATACCCACGCC
GAAACAAGCGCTCATGAGCCCGAAGTGGCGAGCCCGATCTTCCCCATCGGTGATGTCGGCGATATAGGCG
CCAGCAACCGCACCTGTGGCGCCGGTGATGCCGGCCACGATGCGTCCGGCGTAGAGGATCGAGATCGATC
TCGATCCCGCGAAATTAATACGACTCACTATAGGGGAATTGTGAGCGGATAACAATTCCCCTCTAGAAAT
AATTTTGTTTAACTTTAAGAAGGAGATATACATATGAGCGATAAAATTATTCACCTGACTGACGACAGTT
TTGACACGGATGTACTCAAAGCGGACGGGGCGATCCTCGTCGATTTCTGGGCAGAGTGGTGCGGTCCGTG
CAAAATGATCGCCCCGATTCTGGATGAAATCGCTGACGAATATCAGGGCAAACTGACCGTTGCAAAACTG
AACATCGATCAAAACCCTGGCACTGCGCCGAAATATGGCATCCGTGGTATCCCGACTCTGCTGCTGTTCA
AAAACGGTGAAGTGGCGGCAACCAAAGTGGGTGCACTGTCTAAAGGTCAGTTGAAAGAGTTCCTCGACGC
TAACCTGGCCGGTTCTGGTTCTGGCCATATGCACCATCATCATCATCATTCTTCTGGTCTGGTGCCACGC
GGTTCTGGTATGAAAGAAACCGCTGCTGCTAAATTCGAACGCCAGCACATGGACAGCCCAGATCTGGGTA
CCGACGACGACGACAAGGCCATGGGTACCAGTCATCTGGTGAAATGTGCCGAAAAAGAAAAAACCTTTTG
CGTTAATGGTGGCGAATGCTTTATGGTGAAAGATCTGAGCAATCCGAGCCGCTATCTGTGCAAATGCCAG
CCGGGCTTTACCGGCGCACGCTGTACCGAAAATGTGCCGATGAAAGTTCAGAATCAGGAAAAAGCCGAAG
AACTGTATCAGAAGCTTTAACTCGAGCACCACCACCACCACCACTGAGATCCGGCTGCTAACAAAGCCCG
AAAGGAAGCTGAGTTGGCTGCTGCCACCGCTGAGCAATAACTAGCATAACCCCTTGGGGCCTCTAAACGG
GTCTTGAGGGGTTTTTTGCTGAAAGGAGGAACTATATCCGGAT
