>Addgene plasmid #199235 | pET32a-hNRG1a | depositor partial sequence | sequence record 386033 | hNRG1a gene
ATGGGTACCAGTCATCTGGTGAAATGTGCCGAAAAAGAAAAAACCTTTTGCGTTAATGGTGGCGAATGCT
TTATGGTGAAAGATCTGAGCAATCCGAGCCGCTATCTGTGCAAATGCCAGCCGGGCTTTACCGGCGCACG
CTGTACCGAAAATGTGCCGATGAAAGTTCAGAATCAGGAAAAAGCCGAAGAACTGTATCAGAAGCTT
